Addgene plasmid #27333: pDE43-MCSq17
Depositing lab: Dirk Schnappinger. Depositing organization: Cornell University. Publication: Simultaneous analysis of multiple Mycobacterium tuberculosis knockdown mutants in vitro and in vivo. Blumenthal A, Trujillo C, Ehrt S, Schnappinger D. PLoS One. 2010 Dec 22;5(12):e15667. doi: 10.1371/journal.pone.0015667. PubMed 21203517.
Backbone
  Vector backbone: pTCS-2M1-icl2
  Backbone manufacturer: N/A
  Backbone size w/o insert (bp): 4522
  Vector type: Bacterial Expression
Growth in bacteria
  Bacterial resistance: Chloramphenicol, 25 μg/mL
  Growth temperature: 37°C
  Growth strain: Unknown
  Growth instructions: ccdB Anti-toxin strain (e.g. DB3.1), 37C
  Copy number: Unknown
Gene/Insert
  Gene/Insert name: qtag17 (alt name: N/A)
  Insert size (bp): 255
  Mutation: N/A
  Cloning method: Restriction Enzyme; 5′ cloning site ClaI (unknown if destroyed); 3′ cloning site MluI (unknown if destroyed)
  Sequencing primers: 5′ N/A; 3′ N/A
Terms and licenses: Academic/Nonprofit Terms; Industry Terms: Not Available to Industry
How to cite: pDE43-MCSq17 was a gift from Dirk Schnappinger (Addgene plasmid # 27333 ; http://n2t.net/addgene:27333 ; RRID:Addgene_27333)
