[The description below was written by a language model from this plasmid's Addgene catalogue record and pLannotate feature annotations shown in this document.]
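Description:
pDE43-MCSq17 is a Gateway destination vector catalogued as a bacterial expression plasmid, built on the pTCS-2M1-icl2 backbone and designed to integrate into mycobacterial chromosomes. The annotated sequence (about 6.8 kb) carries a high-copy ColE1/pUC-type origin for propagation in E. coli. It also encodes the mycobacteriophage L5 integrase with flanking L5/D29-derived phage sequence, the standard module for site-specific, single-copy insertion at the L5 attachment site of a mycobacterial genome. No mycobacterial plasmid origin is annotated, which fits an integrating rather than episomal design. An aadA gene conferring streptomycin/spectinomycin resistance lies on the backbone, surrounded by integron-derived remnants (partial int, qacE and gentamicin acetyltransferase fragments) that are probably cloning leftovers. The catalogue lists chloramphenicol as the selection for the unrecombined plasmid.

The Gateway cassette is bounded by sites annotated as attR1 (overlapping an attB4 core match) and attR3, which suggests a MultiSite-style arrangement. It contains the ccdB gyrase toxin, a ccdA fragment, and a chloramphenicol acetyltransferase gene with its promoter. Because of ccdB, the empty vector must be kept in a toxin-tolerant E. coli strain. LR recombination replaces the cassette with entry-clone inserts, removing both ccdB and chloramphenicol resistance. SP6 and T7 promoters lie downstream of the cassette and an rrnB T1 terminator sits near the phage region. No mycobacterial promoter is annotated, so expression signals presumably arrive with the recombined fragments.

The listed insert is qtag17, a 255 bp element cloned between ClaI and MluI; it is not annotated in the feature table and the record does not define it. Judging from the associated publication on simultaneous analysis of multiple Mycobacterium tuberculosis knockdown mutants, it most likely serves as a unique sequence tag for tracking individual strains within mixed populations in vitro and in vivo.
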