Features (pLannotate 1.2.2; 20 found; start..end, strand, type, name):
    145..210     +  rep_origin     RSF ori (fragment): Plasmids containing the RSF 1030 origin of replication can be propagated in E. coli cells that contain additional plasmids with compatible origins.
    270..290     +  protein_bind   attB4: mutant version of attB; core recombination site for the Gateway® BP reaction BP Clonase™
    274..393     +  protein_bind   attR1: mutant version of attR; recombination site for the Gateway® LR reaction LR Clonase™
    434..739     -  CDS            ccdB: CcdB, a bacterial toxin that poisons DNA gyrase; ccdB; Plasmids containing the ccdB gene cannot be propagated in standard E. coli strains.
    744..902     -  CDS            ccdA (fragment): CCDA_ECO57 - Also known as H, letA. Experimental evidence at protein level: Swiss-Prot protein existence level 1. Antitoxin component of a type II toxin-antitoxin (TA) system which inhibits the post-segregational killing (PSK) of plasmid-free cells, also referred to as a plasmid addiction system. Binds to and blocks the activity of CcdB; will also remove bound CcdB protein from the CcdB-GyrA complex by forming a CcdA-CcdB complex, a process termed rejuvenation. Functions as a transcriptional corepressor for the ccdAB operon, repression also requires CcdB (By similarity). From Escherichia coli
   1081..1740    -  CDS            CmR: chloramphenicol acetyltransferase; cat; confers resistance to chloramphenicol
   1741..1770    -  promoter       cat promoter (fragment): promoter of the E. coli cat gene encoding chloramphenicol acetyltransferase
   1794..1824    -  promoter       lac UV5 promoter: E. coli lac promoter with an "up" mutation
   1849..1972    -  protein_bind   attR3: mutant version of attR; recombination site for the Gateway® LR reaction LR Clonase™
   2035..2053    +  promoter       SP6 promoter: promoter for bacteriophage SP6 RNA polymerase
   2241..2259    -  promoter       T7 promoter: promoter for bacteriophage T7 RNA polymerase
   2424..3012    -  rep_origin     ori: high-copy-number ColE1/pMB1/pBR322/pUC origin of replication
   3082..3171    -  CDS            qacE (fragment): QACE_ECOLX - Protein inferred from homology: Swiss-Prot protein existence level 3. Multidrug exporter. Is implicated for the resistance to bacteriocidal quaternary ammonium compounds. From Escherichia coli.
   3335..4126    -  CDS            SmR: aminoglycoside adenylyltransferase (Murphy, 1985); aadA; confers resistance to spectinomycin and streptomycin
   4133..4189    -  CDS            GmR (fragment): gentamycin acetyltransferase; aacC1; confers resistance to gentamycin
   4275..4847    +  CDS            int (fragment) (sequence partly withheld): INT2_ECOLX - Protein inferred from homology: Swiss-Prot protein existence level 3. Putative integrase believed to be involved in the insertion of antibiotic resistance genes into plasmids and transposons. From Escherichia coli.
   4875..4979    +  CDS            32 (fragment): VG32_BPML5 - Protein predicted: Swiss-Prot protein existence level 4. From Mycobacterium phage L5 (Mycobacteriophage L5).
   5041..6153    -  CDS            33: VINT_BPML5 - Also known as int. Protein inferred from homology: Swiss-Prot protein existence level 3. Integrase is necessary for integration of the phage into the host genome by site-specific recombination. From Mycobacterium phage L5 (Mycobacteriophage L5).
   6566..6667    +  CDS            34.1 (fragment): VG341_BPMD2 - Protein predicted: Swiss-Prot protein existence level 4. Putative excisionase. From Mycobacterium phage D29 (Mycobacteriophage D29).
   6700..6746    -  terminator     rrnB T1 terminator: transcription terminator T1 from the E. coli rrnB gene
>Addgene plasmid #27333 | pDE43-MCSq17 | depositor full sequence | sequence record 12881 | Author sequence
CGATTTAATTAATATGCATCAATTGATTTAAATACTAGTGTTAACTATTTAATTGGGGACCCTAGAGGTC
CCCTTTTTTATTTTAAAAATTTTTTCNAAGGGGACCTCTAGGGTCCCCAGCTGGCTAGCGAGTCATGAGG
TNACCATGTTCTTTCCTGCGTTATCCCCTGATTCTGTGGATAACCGTATTACCGCCTTTGAGTGAGCTGA
TACCAGCGGATAACAATTTCACACAGGAAACAGCTATGACCATGATTACGCCAAGCTATCAACTTTGTAT
AGAAAAGTTGAACGAGAAACGTAAAATGATATAAATATCAATATATTAAATTAGATTTTGCATAAAAAAC
AGACTACATAATACTGTAAAACACAACATATCCAGTCACTATGGTCGACCTGCAGACTGGCTGTGTATAA
GGGAGCCTGACATTTATATTCCCCAGAACATCAGGTTAATGGCGTTTTTGATGTCATTTTCGCGGTGGCT
GAGATCAGCCACTTCTTCCCCGATAACGGAGACCGGCACACTGGCCATATCGGTGGTCATCATGCGCCAG
CTTTCATCCCCGATATGCACCACCGGGTAAAGTTCACGGGGGACTTTATCTGACAGCAGACGTGCACTGG
CCAGGGGGATCACCATCCGTCGCCCGGGCGTGTCAATAATATCACTCTGTACATCCACAAACAGACGATA
ACGGCTCTCTCTTTTATAGGTGTAAACCTTAAACTGCATTTCACCAGCCCCTGTTCTCGTCGGCAAAAGA
GCCGTTCATTTCAATAAACCGGGCGACCTCAGCCATCCCTTCCTGATTTTCCGCTTTCCAGCGTTCGGCA
CGCAGACGACGGGCTTCATTCTGCATGGTTGTGCTTACCGAACCGGAGATATTGACATCATATATGCCTT
GAGCAACTGATAGCTGTCGCTGTCAACTGTCACTGTAATACGCTGCTTCATAGCATACCTCTTTTTGACA
TACTTCGGGTATACATATCAGTATATATTCTTATACCGCAAAAATCAGCGCGCAAATACGCATACTGTTA
TCTGGCTTTTAGTAAGCCGGATCCTCTAGATTACGCCCCGCCCTGCCACTCATCGCAGTACTGTTGTAAT
TCATTAAGCATTCTGCCGACATGGAAGCCATCACAAACGGCATGATGAACCTGAATCGCCAGCGGCATCA
GCACCTTGTCGCCTTGCGTATAATATTTGCCCATGGTGAAAACGGGGGCGAAGAAGTTGTCCATATTGGC
CACGTTTAAATCAAAACTGGTGAAACTCACCCAGGGATTGGCTGAGACGAAAAACATATTCTCAATAAAC
CCTTTAGGGAAATAGGCCAGGTTTTCACCGTAACACGCCACATCTTGCGAATATATGTGTAGAAACTGCC
GGAAATCGTCGTGGTATTCACTCCAGAGCGATGAAAACGTTTCAGTTTGCTCATGGAAAACGGTGTAACA
AGGGTGAACACTATCCCATATCACCAGCTCACCGTCTTTCATTGCCATACGGAATTCCGGATGAGCATTC
ATCAGGCGGGCAAGAATGTGAATAAAGGCCGGATAAAACTTGTGCTTATTTTTCTTTACGGTCTTTAAAA
AGGCCGTAATATCCAGCTGAACGGTCTGGTTATAGGTACATTGAGCAACTGACTGAAATGCCTCAAAATG
TTCTTTACGATGCCATTGGGATATATCAACGGTGGTATATCCAGTGATTTTTTTCTCCATTTTAGCTTCC
TTAGCTCCTGAAAATCTCGACGGATCCTAACTCAAAATCCACACATTATACGAGCCGGAAGCATAAAGTG
TAAAGCCTGGGGTGCCTAATGCGGCCGCCATAGTGACTGGATATGTTGTGTTTTACAGTATTATGTAGTC
TGTTTTTTATGCAAAATCTAATTTAATATATTGATATTTATATCATTTTACGTTTCTCGTTCAACTTTAT
TATACATAGTTGCTTAAGCTGCAGGGGACCCTAGAGGTCCCCTTTTTTATTTTAAAAATTTTTTATAACC
GGTGATTTAGGTGACACTATAGAAGTGGAATTCGATGGCCTAGCTGGCATCGGTACGTGCCGCGCAACCA
TGTAGTAGTCCTGGAGCGTGTCCATCTGGTGTTCAAGCTTAAGAAGTCCAACACGCCGCTCCTCCATCCG
CACCACCCTAGTTCGAGTCGGAATTCCTGCGCAACGGTCAAGCATGCCATATGGAAACCGTTGTGGTCTC
CCTATAGTGAGTCGTATTAATTTACGCGTTGCGCTCGGTCGTTCGGCTGCGGCGAGCGGTATCAGCTCAC
TCAAAGGCGGTAATACGGTTATCCACAGAATCAGGGGATAACGCAGGAAAGAACATGTGAGCAAAAGGCC
AGCAAAAGGCCAGGAACCGTAAAAAGGCCGCGTTGCTGGCGTTTTTCCATAGGCTCCGCCCCCCTGACGA
GCATCACAAAAATCGACGCTCAAGTCAGAGGTGGCGAAACCCGACAGGACTATAAAGATACCAGGCGTTT
CCCCCTGGAAGCTCCCTCGTGCGCTCTCCTGTTCCGACCCTGCCGCTTACCGGATACCTGTCCGCCTTTC
TCCCTTCGGGAAGCGTGGCGCTTTCTCAATGCTCACGCTGTAGGTATCTCAGTTCGGTGTAGGTCGTTCG
CTCCAAGCTGGGCTGTGTGCACGAACCCCCCGTTCAGCCCGACCGCTGCGCCTTATCCGGTAACTATCGT
CTTGAGTCCAACCCGGTAAGACACGACTTATCGCCACTGGCAGCAGCCACTGGTAACAGGATTAGCAGAG
CGAGGTATGTAGGCGGTGCTACAGAGTTCTTGAAGTGGTGGCCTAACTACGGCTACACTAGAAGGACAGT
ATTTGGTATCTGCGCTCTGCTGAAGCCAGTTACCTTCGGAAAAAGAGTTGGTAGCTCTTGATCCGGCAAA
CAAACCACCGCTGGTAGCGGTGGTTTTTTTGTTTGCAAGCAGCAGATTACGCGCAGAAAAAAAGGATCTC
AAGAAGATCCTTTGATCTTTTCTACGGGGTCTGACGCTCAGTGGAACTAGCCTAAAGGTCATCCACCGGA
TCAGCTTAGTAAAGCCCTCGCTAGATTTTAATGCGGATGTTGCGATTACTTCGCCAACTATTGCGATAAC
AAGAAAAAGCCAGCCTTTCATGATATATCTCCCAATTTGTGTAGGGCTTATTATGCACGCTTAAAAATAA
TAAAAGCAGACTTGACCTGATAGTTTGGCTGTGAGCAATTATGTGCTTAGTGCATCTAACGCTTGAGTTA
AGCCGCGCCGCGAAGCGGCGTCGGCTTGAACGAATTGTTAGACATTATTTGCCGACTACCTTGGTGATCT
CGCCTTTCACGTAGTGGACAAATTCTTCCAACTGATCTGCGCGCGAGGCCAAGCGATCTTCTTCTTGTCC
AAGATAAGCCTGTCTAGCTTCAAGTATGACGGGCTGATACTGGGCCGGCAGGCGCTCCATTGCCCAGTCG
GCAGCGACATCCTTCGGCGCGATTTTGCCGGTTACTGCGCTGTACCAAATGCGGGACAACGTAAGCACTA
CATTTCGCTCATCGCCAGCCCAGTCGGGCGGCGAGTTCCATAGCGTTAAGGTTTCATTTAGCGCCTCAAA
TAGATCCTGTTCAGGAACCGGATCAAAGAGTTCCTCCGCCGCTGGACCTACCAAGGCAACGCTATGTTCT
CTTGCTTTTGTCAGCAAGATAGCCAGATCAATGTCGATCGTGGCTGGCTCGAAGATACCTGCAAGAATGT
CATTGCGCTGCCATTCTCCAAATTGCAGTTCGCGCTTAGCTGGATAACGCCACGGAATGATGTCGTCGTG
CACAACAATGGTGACTTCTACAGCGCGGAGAATCTCGCTCTCTCCAGGGGAAGCCGAAGTTTCCAAAAGG
TCGTTGATCAAAGCTCGCCGCGTTGTTTCATCAAGCCTTACGGTCACCGTAACCAGCAAATCAATATCAC
TGTGTGGCTTCAGGCCGCCATCCACTGCGGAGCCGTACAAATGTACGGCCAGCAACGTCGGTTCGAGATG
GCGCTCGATGACGCCAACTACCTCTGATAGTTGAGTCGATACTTCGGCGATCACCGCTTCCCTCATGATG
TTTAACTTTGTTTTAGGGCGACTGCCCTGCTGCGTAACATCGTTGCTGCTCCATAACATCAAACATCGAC
CCACGGCGTAACGCGCTTGCTGCTTGGATGCCCGAGGCATAGACTGTACCCCAAAAAAACAGTCATAACA
AGCCATGAAAACCGCCACTGCGCCGTTACCACCGCTGCGTTCGGTCAAGGTTCTGGACCAGTTGCGTGAG
CGCATACGCTACTTGCATTACAGCTTACGAACCGAACAGGCTTATGTCCACTGGGTTCGTGCCTTCATCC
GTTTCCACGGTGTGCGTCACCCGGCAACCTTGGGCAGCAGCGAAGTCGAGGCATTTCTGTCCTGGCTGGC
GAACGAGCGCAAGGTTTCGGTCTCCACG
[255 nt withheld, positions 4509-4763]
ACGATCATCGTGCGGGAGGGCAAGGGCTCCAAGGATCGGGCCTTGATGTTACCCGAGAGCTTGGCACCCA
GCCTGCGCGAGCAGGGGAATTGATCCGGTGGATGACCGCTAGCTGGCGGGAACGGCAATGCTCCTGGCGG
CGGCGGGGCTGGTGCCCAGGTCTCCGCACAGAGCGGCGGTGCTGGCGCTCGCGGCCAGGCGTGGTTCTTC
GCGTACTGACAAGAAACCCCCCTCTTTAGGACTCAGTGTCCTTGGGAGGGGGGCTTTTTGCGTTTCAGGA
GGTCTTGGCCAGCTTGGACATCGCCTCAGCGATAGCCTCGTCGCGGGCCTCAGACGCCATCTGGTACTTC
ATCGCCATCCTAGGAGTCGTGTGACCGAGACGGGCCATCAGCTCCTTGGTCGTCGCACCTGCCTGAGCGG
CGAACGTAGCGCCGACAGCGCGGAGGTCGTGGATGCGGAGTTCCGGCCGACCGATCTTGGCGTAGCCACG
CTTCAGCGACTTGGTGAACGCGGACTTCGACAGCCGGTTGCCCTGCGTCGTGGTCACCAGGAATGCCTCG
GGGCCCTTGTTCATCTTCGTACGGTCCTTCATGTGCGCTCGGATCATCTCCGCGACGTGAGGCGGAACCG
TCACAGGACGCTTCGACCGGACGGTCTTGGCGTTGCCAACGACGATCTTGTTCCCCACGCGGGAAGCGCC
ACGGCGCACCCGGAGCTTCATCGTCATGCCGTCGTCCACGATGTCCTTGCGGCGAAGCTCGATCAGCTCT
CCGAACCGGAGGCTCGTCCACGCCAGGATGTATGCCGCGATCCGGTAGTGCTCGAAGATCTCAGCGGCGA
CGATGTCCAGCTCCTCAGGCGTCAGCGCCTCTACGTCGCGCTCATCGGCTGCCTTCTGCTCGATCCGGCA
CGGGTTCTCTGCGATCAGCTTGTCCTCGACCGCTGTGTTCATCACCGCCCGGAGGACGTTGTAGGCATGC
CGGCGGGCAGTCGGGTGCTTCCTACCCATCCCGGCCCACCACGCACGCACCAGAGCTGGCGTCATCTCTG
TGACCGCCACTTCACCTAGCACCGGGTAGATGCGGCGCTCCGCGTGCCCGCTGTACAGATCCCTGGTGCC
GTCTGCGAGGTCGCGCTCCACGAGCCACTTCCGGGTGTACTCCTCCAGCGTGATGGCGCTGGCGGCTGCC
TTCTTCGCCCGGTCCTGTGGAGGGGTCCAGGTCTCCATCTCGATGAGCCGCTTCTCGCCCGCGAGCCAGG
CTTCGGCGTCCATCTTGTTGTCGTAGGTCTGCAGCGCGTAGTACCTCACACCGTCCTGCGGGTTGACGTA
TGAGGCTTGGATCCTCCCGCTGCGCTGAGTCTTCAGCGATCCCCATCCGCGACGTGCCAACTAGGTCTCC
TCTCGTCGTGAACAAGGCTACCGGGTTGCAACTCCTGTGCAACTCTCAGGCTTCAACGCGCTTCTACGAC
CTGCAATTTCTTTCCACTTAGAGGATGCAGCCGAGAGGGGGTAAAAACCTATCTTGACCGGCCCATATAT
GTGGTCGGCAGACACCCATTCTTCCAAACTAGCTACGCGGGTTCGATTCCCGTCGCCCGCTCCGCTGGTC
AGAGGGTGTTTTCGCCCTCTGGCCATTTTTCTTTCCAGGGGTCTGCAACTCTTGTGCGACTCTTCTGACC
TGGGCATACGCGGTTGCAACGCATCCCTGATCTGGCTACTTTCGATGCTGACAAACGAATAGAGCCCCCC
GCCTGCGCGAACAGACGAGGGGCATTCACACCAGATTGGAGCTGGTGCAGTGAAGAGAATAGACCGGGAC
AAGGTTGCACCGGGAGTTGCAGCGGTCGGAACCCTCGCCGTCGGCGGGCTGGCGTTCGCCCTGTCGTTCA
CGGCTCTAGCTGATCACCGCGGCCATGATGGCCGGACAAACAACAGATAAAACGAAAGGCCCAGTCTTTC
GACTGAGCCTTTCGTTTTATTTGATGCCTGGCAGTCGATCGTACGCTAGTTAACTACGTCGACAT
