>Addgene plasmid #27333 | pDE43-MCSq17 | addgene partial sequence | sequence record 33733 | 27333 with CAT-R
AATATCAACGGTGGTATATCCAGTGATTTTTTTCTCCATTTTAGCTTCCTTAGCTCCTGAAAATCTCGAC
GGATCCTAACTCAAAATCCACACATTATACGAGCCGGAAGCATAAAGTGTAAAGCCTGGGGTGCCTAATG
CGGCCGCCATAGTGACTGGATATGTTGTGTTTTACAGTATTATGTAGTCTGTTTTTTATGCAAAATCTAA
TTTAATATATTGATATTTATATCATTTTACGTTTCTCGTTCAACTTTATTATACATAGTTGCTTAAGCTG
CAGGGGACCCTAGAGGTCCCCTTTTTTATTTTAAAAATTTTTTATAACCGGTGATTTAGGTGACACTATA
GAAGTGGAATTCGATGGCCTAGCTGGCATCGGTACGTGCCGCGCAACCATGTAGTAGTCCTGGAGCGTGT
CCATCTGGTGTTCAAGCTTAAGAAGTCCAACACGCCGCTCCTCCATCCGCACCACCCTAGTTCGAGTCGG
AATTCCTGCGCAACGGTCAAGCATGCCATATGGAAACCGTTGTGGTCTCCCTATAGTGAGTCGTATTAAT
TTACGCGTTGCGCTCGGTCGTTCGGCTGCGGCGAGCGGTATCAGCTCACTCAAAGGCGGTAATACGGTTA
TCCACAGAATCAGGGGATAACGCAGGAAAGAACATGTGAGCAAAAGGCCAGCAAAAGGCCAGGAACCGTA
AAAAGGCCGCGTTGCTGGCGTTTTTCCATAGGCTCCGCCCCCCTGACGAGCATCACAAAAATCGACGCTC
AAGTCAGAGGTGGCGAAACCCGACAGGACTATAAAGATACCAGGCGTTTCCCCCTGGAAGCTCCCTCGTG
CGCTCTCCTGTT
